Addgene plasmid #31642: miR-210
Depositing lab: Joseph Wu. Depositing organization: Stanford University. Publication: MicroRNA-210 as a novel therapy for treatment of ischemic heart disease. Hu S, Huang M, Li Z, Jia F, Ghosh Z, Lijkwan MA, Fasanaro P, Sun N, Wang X, Martelli F, Robbins RC, Wu JC. Circulation. 2010 Sep 14. 122(11 Suppl):S124-31. 10.1161/CIRCULATIONAHA.109.928424 PubMed 20837903.
Backbone
  Vector backbone: pCDH-CMV-MCS-EF1
  Backbone manufacturer: System Biosciences
  Backbone size w/o insert (bp): 7545
  Vector type: Mammalian Expression, Lentiviral ; miRNA expression
Growth in bacteria
  Bacterial resistance: Ampicillin, 100 μg/mL
  Growth temperature: 37°C
  Growth strain: Stbl3
  Growth instructions: Stbl3
  Copy number: High Copy
Gene/Insert
  Gene/Insert name: miR-210 (alt name: microRNA-210)
  Species: H. sapiens (human)
  Entrez Gene: MIR210 (a.k.a. MIRN210, mir-210)
  Tag / fusion protein: GFP (C terminal on backbone)
  Cloning method: Restriction Enzyme
  Sequencing primers: 5′ CMV-Fwd
Terms and licenses: Academic/Nonprofit Terms; Industry Terms: Not Available to Industry
How to cite: miR-210 was a gift from Joseph Wu (Addgene plasmid # 31642)
