[The description below was written by a language model from this plasmid's Addgene catalogue record.]
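Description:
miR-210 is a lentiviral, mammalian expression plasmid built on the pCDH-CMV-MCS-EF1 backbone from System Biosciences (about 7.5 kb without insert) and designed to express human microRNA-210 (MIR210). It is propagated in bacteria as a high-copy plasmid under ampicillin selection, and the record specifies a recombination-deficient strain, a common choice for lentiviral vectors because their repeated LTR sequences are prone to rearrangement. No feature table is provided, so the details of the viral elements, origin of replication and exact insert boundaries are not documented here.

As the backbone name indicates, the vector carries two promoters: a CMV promoter upstream of the multiple cloning site, and a downstream EF1 promoter that normally drives a separate marker. The miR-210 sequence was inserted by restriction enzyme cloning, and the use of a CMV forward sequencing primer is consistent with its placement downstream of CMV, where the transcript would be processed by the cellular microRNA machinery into mature miR-210. The record lists GFP as a C-terminal tag on the backbone. Since a microRNA is not translated, this most plausibly reflects a backbone-encoded GFP reporter marking transfected or transduced cells rather than a true fusion, though the record does not spell this out. The length of the insert and how much flanking genomic sequence it includes are not stated.

The construct can be used for transient transfection or packaged into lentiviral particles for stable delivery of miR-210. The associated publication examined miR-210 as a potential therapy for ischemic heart disease, which suggests overexpression studies in cardiac or related cells.
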