>Addgene plasmid #31642 | miR-210 | addgene partial sequence | sequence record 37632 | CMV-F 5'-CGCAAATGGGCGGTAGGCGTG-3'
TACAGAGCTGTTAGTGACCGTCAGATCGCCTGGAGACGCCATCCACGCTGTTTTGACCTCCATAGAAGAT
TCTAGAGCTAGCGAATTCTGGGCCGAGAGCCGGCGACGGCCCCGCGCCGGGGTCGCAGGTGACGCGCGAG
GGATCCCAGGTTGGCGGGCGGGGCGCCCCTCAGAGGCCGCCCTCCCGCGGGGGCTGCGGGGGGTCGGGCT
GGGCAGGCGCGGCGGGGCTCGGACGCCCAAGTTGGAGGGGACGGGGGTGGGGTCAATCTCTCCGCCCGCC
CACCCGGCAGTGCCTCCAGGCGCAGGGCAGCCCCTGCCCACCGCACACTGCGCTGCCCCAGACCCACTGT
GCGTGTGACAGCGGCTGATCTGTGCCTGGGCAGCGCGACCCTCCTGGCCCCGTGTCCGGGTCTGGCGGGC
AGGCGAGCGGCCACACGGGGACGCGAGGGCAGCTGGATACCGTGGGGAGGGGGTGCCCTATGGACGGGGT
GTGCCTGTCTGGCCAGCAGGGACGGCGGGTGGGGGTAAGCGAAATCATTCGGGGGCTTTGCTGCCCTCCG
CTTGGTGGGGCTGAGGCTGCGGCCGCGAAGGATCTGCGATCGCTCCGGTGCCCGTCAGTGGGCAGAGCGC
ACATCGCCCACAGTCCCCGAGAAGTTGGGGGGAGGGGTCGGCAATTGAACGGGTGCCTAGAGAAGGTGGC
GCGGGGTAAACTGGGAAAGTGATGTCGTGTACTGGCTCCGCCTTTTTCCCGAGGGTGGGGGAGAACCGTA
TATAAGTGCAGTAGTCGCCGTGAACGTTCTTTTTCGCAACGGGTTTGCCGCCAGAACACAGCTGAAGCTT
CGA
