>Addgene plasmid #31642 | miR-210 | addgene partial sequence | sequence record 38268 | WPRE-R 5'-CATAGCGTAAAAGGAGCAACA-3'
GTAATCCAGAGGTTGATTGTCGACTTAGCGAGATCCGGTGGAGCCGGGTCCGGCGGTGCCGTCCACGGCA
GAATTGGACGACTGAGCGCGGGATCTGGCGAAGGCAATGGGGGTCTTGAAGGCGTGCTGGTACTCCACGA
TGCCCAGCTCGGTGTTGCTGTGCAGCTCCTCCACGCGGCGGAAGGCGAACATGGGGCCCCCGTTCTGCAG
GATGCTGGGGTGGATGGCGCTCTTGAAGTGCATGTGGCTGTCCACCACGAAGCTGTAGTAGCCGCCGTCG
CGCAGGCTGAAGGTGCGGGCGAAGCTGCCCACCAGCACGTTATCGCCCATGGGGTGCAGGTGCTCCACGG
TGGCGTTGCTGCGGATGATCTTGTCGGTGAAGATCACGCTGTCCTCGGGGAAGCCGGTGCCCACCACCTT
GAAGTCGCCGATCACGCGGCCGGCCTCGTAGCGGTAGCTGAAGCTCACGTGCAGCACGCCGCCGTCCTCG
TACTTCTCGATGCGGGTGTTGGTGTAGCCGCCGTTGTTGATGGCGTGCAGGAAGGGGTTCTCGTAGCCGC
TGGGGTAGGTGCCGAAGTGGTAGAAGCCGTAGCCCATCACGTGGCTCAGCAGGTAGGGGCTGAAGGTCAG
GGCGCCTTTGGTGCTCTTCATCTTGTTGGTCATGCGGCCCTGCTTGGGGGTGCCCTCTCCGCCGCCCACC
AGCTCGAACTCCACGCCGTTCAGGGTGCCGGTGATGCGGCACTCGATCTCCATGGCGGGCAGGCCGCTCT
CGTCGCTCTCCATGGTGGCGTCNAGCGTANGCGCCGGTCACAGCTTGGATCTGTAACGGCGCANAACANA
AAACGAAACAAAGACGTANAGTTGANCAAGCAGGGTCAGGCAAAGCGTGGAAAGCCGGCT
